>Addgene plasmid #74228 | pET151-GFP-PP-RPN2 (797-953) | depositor partial sequence | sequence record 139436 | GFP-PP-RPN2 (797-953) ORF
ATGCATCATCACCATCACCATGGTAAGCCTATCCCTAACCCTCTCCTCGGTCTCGATTCTACGGAAAACC
TGTATTTTCAGGGAATTGATCCCTTCACCTCTACAAAGGGCGAGGAGCTGTTCACCGGGGTGGTGCCCAT
CCTGGTCGAGCTGGACGGCGACGTAAACGGCCACAAGTTCAGCGTGTCCGGCGAGGGCGAGGGCGATGCC
ACCTACGGCAAGCTGACCCTGAAGTTCATCTGCACCACCGGCAAGCTGCCCGTGCCCTGGCCCACCCTCG
TGACCACCCTGACCTACGGCGTGCAGTGCTTCAGCCGCTACCCCGACCACATGAAGCAGCACGACTTCTT
CAAGTCCGCCATGCCCGAAGGCTACGTCCAGGAGCGCACCATCTTCTTCAAGGACGACGGCAACTACAAG
ACCCGCGCCGAGGTGAAGTTCGAGGGCGACACCCTGGTGAACCGCATCGAGCTGAAGGGCATCGACTTCA
AGGAGGACGGCAACATCCTGGGGCACAAGCTGGAGTACAACTACAACAGCCACAACGTCTATATCATGGC
CGACAAGCAGAAGAACGGCATCAAGGTGAACTTCAAGATCCGCCACAACATCGAGGACGGCAGCGTGCAG
CTCGCCGACCACTACCAGCAGAACACCCCCATCGGCGACGGCCCCGTGCTGCTGCCCGACAACCACTACC
TGAGCACCCAGTCCGCCCTGAGCAAAGACCCCAACGAGAAGCGCGATCACATGGTCCTGCTGGAGTTCGT
GACCGCCGCCGGGATCACTCTCGGCATGGACGAGCTGTATAAGCTGGAAGTTCTGTTCCAGGGGCCGATG
CCGAAAGTTCAGTATAAATCGAACTGTAAACCATCCACATTTGCATATCCTGCCCCTCTGGAAGTACCAA
AAGAAAAAGAAAAGGAAAAGGTTTCTACTGCTGTATTATCTATAACTGCCAAGGCTAAAAAGAAGGAAAA
AGAAAAGGAAAAAAAGGAGGAGGAGAAAATGGAAGTGGATGAGGCAGAGAAAAAGGAGGAAAAAGAGAAG
AAAAAAGAACCTGAGCCAAACTTCCAGTTATTGGATAACCCAGCCCGAGTTATGCCTGCCCAGCTTAAGG
TCCTAACCATGCCGGAGACCTGTAGATACCAGCCTTTCAAACCACTCTCTATTGGAGGCATCATCATTCT
GAAGGATACCAGTGAAGACATTGAGGAGCTGGTGGAACCTGTGGCAGCACATGGCCCAAAAATCGAGGAG
GAGGAACAAGAGCCAGAACCCCCAGAACCATTTGAGTATATTGATGATTAA
