>Addgene plasmid #74228 | pET151-GFP-PP-RPN2 (797-953) | addgene partial sequence | sequence record 141595 | T7 5'-TAATACGACTCACTATAGGG-3'
TTTTGTTTAACTTTAAGAAGGAGATATACATATGCATCATCACCATCACCATGGTAAGCCTATCCCTAAC
CCTCTCCTCGGTCTCGATTCTACGGAAAACCTGTATTTTCAGGGAATTGATCCCTTCACCTCTACAAAGG
GCGAGGAGCTGTTCACCGGGGTGGTGCCCATCCTGGTCGAGCTGGACGGCGACGTAAACGGCCACAAGTT
CAGCGTGTCCGGCGAGGGCGAGGGCGATGCCACCTACGGCAAGCTGACCCTGAAGTTCATCTGCACCACC
GGCAAGCTGCCCGTGCCCTGGCCCACCCTCGTGACCACCCTGACCTACGGCGTGCAGTGCTTCAGCCGCT
ACCCCGACCACATGAAGCAGCACGACTTCTTCAAGTCCGCCATGCCCGAAGGCTACGTCCAGGAGCGCAC
CATCTTCTTCAAGGACGACGGCAACTACAAGACCCGCGCCGAGGTGAAGTTCGAGGGCGACACCCTGGTG
AACCGCATCGAGCTGAAGGGCATCGACTTCAAGGAGGACGGCAACATCCTGGGGCACAAGCTGGAGTACA
ACTACAACAGCCACAACGTCTATATCATGGCCGACAAGCAGAAGAACGGCATCAAGGTGAACTTCAAGAT
CCGCCACAACATCGAGGACGGCAGCGTGCAGCTCGCCGACCACTACCAGCAGAACACCCCCATCGGCGAC
GGCCCCGTGCTGCTGCCCGACAACCACTACCTGAGCACCCAGTCCGCCCTGAGCAAAGACCCCAACGAGA
AGCGCGATCACATGGTCC
