>Addgene plasmid #74228 | pET151-GFP-PP-RPN2 (797-953) | addgene partial sequence | sequence record 141597 | T7term 5'-GCTAGTTATTGCTCAGCGG-3'
CTTTGTTAGCAGCCGGATCTGAGCTCGCCCTTTTAATCATCAATATACTCAAATGGTTCTGGGGGTTCTG
GCTCTTGTTCCTCCTCCTCGATTTTTGGGCCATGTGCTGCCACAGGTTCCACCAGCTCCTCAATGTCTTC
ACTGGTATCCTTCAGAATGATGATGCCTCCAATAGAGAGTGGTTTGAAAGGCTGGTATCTACAGGTCTCC
GGCATGGTTAGGACCTTAAGCTGGGCAGGCATAACTCGGGCTGGGTTATCCAATAACTGGAAGTTTGGCT
CAGGTTCTTTTTTCTTCTCTTTTTCCTCCTTTTTCTCTGCCTCATCCACTTCCATTTTCTCCTCCTCCTT
TTTTTCCTTTTCTTTTTCCTTCTTTTTAGCCTTGGCAGTTATAGATAATACAGCAGTAGAAACCTTTTCC
TTTTCTTTTTCTTTTGGTACTTCCAGAGGGGCAGGATATGCAAATGTGGATGGTTTACAGTTCGATTTAT
ACTGAACTTTCGGCATCGGCCCCTGGAACAGAACTTCCAGCTTATACAGCTCGTCCATGCCGAGAGTGAT
CCCGGCGGCGGTCACGAACTCCAGCAGGACCATGTGATCGCGCTTCTCGTTGGGGTCTTTGCTCAGGGCG
GACTGGGTGCTCAGGTAGTGGTTGTCGGGCAGCAGCACGGGGCCGTCGCCGATGGGGGTGTTCTGCTGGT
AGTGGTCGGCGAGCTGCACGCTGCCGT
