[The description below was written by a language model from this plasmid's Addgene catalogue record.]
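Description:
pET151-GFP-PP-RPN2 (797-953) is a bacterial expression plasmid built on the pET151-D-TOPO backbone by TOPO cloning, with a recorded total size of about 7.0 kb. It is a high-copy plasmid selected with ampicillin. Expression is driven by the T7 promoter, so protein production requires an E. coli host that supplies T7 RNA polymerase. The listed DH5alpha strain is suited to propagating the plasmid rather than to expression.

The payload is a fusion protein consisting of a backbone-encoded N-terminal 6xHis tag, followed by GFP and then a C-terminal fragment of human RPN2 (alternative name S1). The "PP" in the name probably denotes a protease cleavage site between GFP and the RPN2 segment, but the record does not define it. In this design the His tag would allow affinity purification, while GFP serves as a soluble, fluorescent carrier for a short peptide.

The record is internally inconsistent in two respects. The plasmid name gives residues 797-953, whereas the mutation field states that only residues 918-953 are present, and the 111 bp insert size fits this shorter fragment. In addition, the linked Entrez gene aliases (ribophorin II) describe a different gene from the proteasome subunit RPN2 discussed in the associated publication, which examines pairwise interactions among RPN2, RPN13 and ubiquitin. The construct is therefore most plausibly intended for producing the RPN2 C-terminal region for binding or structural studies. The exact residue boundaries should be confirmed by sequencing. No feature table was supplied, so other backbone elements are not documented here.
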