Addgene plasmid #74228: pET151-GFP-PP-RPN2 (797-953)
Purpose: [Edit] Expression of GFP-PP-RPN2 (797-953) fusion in E.coli
Depositing lab: Chris Hill. Depositing organization: University of Utah. Publication: Structure and energetics of pairwise interactions between proteasome subunits RPN2, RPN13, and ubiquitin clarify a substrate recruitment mechanism. VanderLinden RT, Hemmis CW, Yao T, Robinson H, Hill CP. J Biol Chem. 2017 Apr 25. pii: jbc.M117.785287. doi: 10.1074/jbc.M117.785287. PubMed 28442575.
Backbone
  Vector backbone: pET151-D-TOPO
  Backbone size w/o insert (bp): 5800
  Total vector size (bp): 7027
  Vector type: Bacterial Expression
Growth in bacteria
  Bacterial resistance: Ampicillin, 100 μg/mL
  Growth temperature: 37°C
  Growth strain: DH5alpha
  Copy number: High Copy
Gene/Insert
  Gene/Insert name: RPN2 (alt name: S1)
  Species: H. sapiens (human)
  Insert size (bp): 111
  Mutation: Construct possesses only residues 918-953 of RPN2
  GenBank ID: NM_001191037.1
  Entrez Gene: RPN2 (a.k.a. RIBIIR, RPN-II, RPNII, SWP1)
  Promoter: T7
  Tag / fusion protein: GFP (N terminal on insert); 6x His (N terminal on backbone)
  Cloning method: TOPO Cloning
  Sequencing primers: 5′ T7; 3′ T7Ter
Terms and licenses: Academic/Nonprofit Terms; Industry Terms: Not Available to Industry
How to cite: pET151-GFP-PP-RPN2 (797-953) was a gift from Chris Hill (Addgene plasmid # 74228 ; http://n2t.net/addgene:74228 ; RRID:Addgene_74228)
